Addgene plasmid #100770: pLKO-sh-Nix
Purpose: Lentiviral expression of shRNA targeting Nix
Depositing lab: Joseph Gordon. Depositing organization: University of Manitoba. Publication: BNIP3L/Nix-induced mitochondrial fission, mitophagy, and impaired myocyte glucose uptake are abrogated by PRKA/PKA phosphorylation. da Silva Rosa SC, Martens MD, Field JT, Nguyen L, Kereliuk SM, Hai Y, Chapman D, Diehl-Jones W, Aliani M, West AR, Thliveris J, Ghavami S, Rampitsch C, Dolinsky VW, Gordon JW. Autophagy. 2021 Sep;17(9):2257-2272. doi: 10.1080/15548627.2020.1821548. Epub 2020 Oct 12. PubMed 33044904.
Backbone
  Vector backbone: pLKO.1-puro
  Backbone manufacturer: Addgene
  Backbone size w/o insert (bp): 7032
  Vector type: Mammalian Expression, Lentiviral
  Selectable markers: Puromycin
Growth in bacteria
  Bacterial resistance: Ampicillin, 100 μg/mL
  Growth temperature: 37°C
  Growth strain: NEB Stable
  Copy number: High Copy
Gene/Insert
  Gene/Insert name: Lenti-sh-Nix
  gRNA/shRNA sequence: CAGTTCCTGGGTGGAGCTA
  Species: H. sapiens (human), R. norvegicus (rat)
  Insert size (bp): 58
  Promoter: hU6
  Cloning method: Restriction Enzyme; 5′ cloning site AgeI (destroyed during cloning); 3′ cloning site EcoRI (not destroyed)
  Sequencing primers: 5′ pLKO-sh-FW:Cgtgacgtagaaagtaataatttcttgg; 3′ pLKO-sh-RVS:ttgtatgtctgttgctattatgtc
Terms and licenses: Academic/Nonprofit Terms; Industry Terms: Not Available to Industry
How to cite: pLKO-sh-Nix was a gift from Joseph Gordon (Addgene plasmid # 100770 ; http://n2t.net/addgene:100770 ; RRID:Addgene_100770)
