[The description below was written by a language model from this plasmid's Addgene catalogue record and pLannotate feature annotations shown in this document.]
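Description:
pLKO-sh-Nix is a lentiviral shRNA vector built on the pLKO.1-puro backbone, designed to knock down Nix (BNIP3L) in mammalian cells; the record lists human and rat as the relevant species. A 58 bp hairpin-encoding insert was cloned between the AgeI and EcoRI sites (the AgeI site was destroyed in the process), placing it directly downstream of the human U6 promoter. This RNA polymerase III promoter drives high-level transcription of the short hairpin RNA, which is processed by the cellular RNAi machinery to silence the target transcript. The sequenced plasmid is 7,084 nt. In E. coli it is maintained through a high-copy ColE1/pUC-type origin and selected with ampicillin via the β-lactamase gene. An f1 origin and remnants of the lac/lacZα region with T3 and T7 promoters are carried over from the parental cloning vector.

The viral portion follows a third-generation, self-inactivating layout. An RSV promoter replaces the U3 region of the truncated HIV-1 5' LTR, so genomic RNA is made in packaging cells without Tat. It is followed by the Ψ packaging signal with a partial gag sequence, the Rev response element for nuclear export of the unspliced genome, and a cPPT/CTS element that aids nuclear import in transduced cells. Downstream of the U6-shRNA cassette, a human PGK promoter drives puromycin N-acetyltransferase, allowing selection of stably transduced cells. The ΔU3 3' LTR inactivates LTR promoter activity after integration, and an SV40 poly(A) signal and SV40 origin lie beyond it. The associated study concerns Nix-driven mitochondrial fission, mitophagy and myocyte glucose uptake, consistent with use of this construct for loss-of-function experiments.
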