Features (pLannotate 1.2.2; 25 found; start..end, strand, type, name):
     20..608     +  rep_origin     ori: high-copy-number ColE1/pMB1/pBR322/pUC origin of replication
    791..883     +  CDS            lacI (fragment): lac repressor; lacI; The lac repressor binds to the lac operator to inhibit transcription in E. coli. This inhibition can be relieved by adding lactose or isopropyl-β-D-thiogalactopyranoside (IPTG).
    896..917     +  protein_bind   CAP binding site: CAP binding activates transcription in the presence of cAMP. E. coli catabolite activator protein
    932..962     +  promoter       lac promoter: promoter for the E. coli lac operon
    970..986     +  protein_bind   lac operator: The lac repressor binds to the lac operator to inhibit transcription in E. coli. This inhibition can be relieved by adding lactose or isopropyl-β-D-thiogalactopyranoside (IPTG). lac repressor encoded by lacI
   1031..1049    +  promoter       T3 promoter: promoter for bacteriophage T3 RNA polymerase
   1077..1303    +  promoter       RSV promoter: Rous sarcoma virus enhancer/promoter
   1304..1484    +  LTR            5' LTR (truncated): truncated 5' long terminal repeat (LTR) from HIV-1
   1531..1656    +  misc_feature   HIV-1 Ψ: packaging signal of human immunodeficiency virus type 1
   1640..2003    +  CDS            HIV-1 gag (fragment): gag protein from human immunodeficiency virus 1; gag
   2149..2382    +  misc_feature   RRE: The Rev response element (RRE) of HIV-1 allows for Rev-dependent mRNA export from the nucleus to the cytoplasm.
   2759..2859    +  CDS            Rev (fragment): human immunodeficiency virus 1 (HIV-1) Rev protein; rev; enhances nuclear export of unspliced and incompletely spliced viral mRNAs
   2909..3149    +  promoter       U6 promoter: RNA polymerase III promoter for human U6 snRNA
   3254..3371    +  misc_feature   cPPT/CTS: central polypurine tract and central termination sequence of HIV-1
   3420..3930    +  promoter       hPGK promoter: human phosphoglycerate kinase 1 promoter
   3952..4551    +  CDS            PuroR: puromycin N-acetyltransferase; pac from Streptomyces alboniger; confers resistance to puromycin
   4594..4677    +  CDS            nef (fragment): NEF_HV1Z2 - Experimental evidence at protein level: Swiss-Prot protein existence level 1. Extracellular Nef protein targets CD4(+) T-lymphocytes for apoptosis by interacting with CXCR4 surface receptors. From Human immunodeficiency virus type 1 group M subtype D (isolate Z2/CDC-Z34) (HIV-1).
   4679..4912    +  LTR            3' LTR (ΔU3): self-inactivating 3' long terminal repeat (LTR) from HIV-1
   4984..5105    +  polyA_signal   SV40 poly(A) signal: SV40 polyadenylation signal
   5145..5280    +  rep_origin     SV40 ori: SV40 origin of replication
   5301..5319    -  promoter       T7 promoter: promoter for bacteriophage T7 RNA polymerase
   5327..5482    +  CDS            lacZα (fragment): LacZα fragment of β-galactosidase; lacZ fragment
   5487..5915    +  rep_origin     f1 ori (sequence partly withheld): f1 bacteriophage origin of replication; arrow indicates direction of (+) strand synthesis
   5968..6072    +  promoter       AmpR promoter: bla
   6073..6933    +  CDS            AmpR: β-lactamase; bla; confers resistance to ampicillin, carbenicillin, and related antibiotics
>Addgene plasmid #100770 | pLKO-sh-Nix | addgene full sequence | sequence record 193106 | Addgene NGS Result
AAAAGATCAAAGGATCTTCTTGAGATCCTTTTTTTCTGCGCGTAATCTGCTGCTTGCAAACAAAAAAACC
ACCGCTACCAGCGGTGGTTTGTTTGCCGGATCAAGAGCTACCAACTCTTTTTCCGAAGGTAACTGGCTTC
AGCAGAGCGCAGATACCAAATACTGTTCTTCTAGTGTAGCCGTAGTTAGGCCACCACTTCAAGAACTCTG
TAGCACCGCCTACATACCTCGCTCTGCTAATCCTGTTACCAGTGGCTGCTGCCAGTGGCGATAAGTCGTG
TCTTACCGGGTTGGACTCAAGACGATAGTTACCGGATAAGGCGCAGCGGTCGGGCTGAACGGGGGGTTCG
TGCACACAGCCCAGCTTGGAGCGAACGACCTACACCGAACTGAGATACCTACAGCGTGAGCTATGAGAAA
GCGCCACGCTTCCCGAAGGGAGAAAGGCGGACAGGTATCCGGTAAGCGGCAGGGTCGGAACAGGAGAGCG
CACGAGGGAGCTTCCAGGGGGAAACGCCTGGTATCTTTATAGTCCTGTCGGGTTTCGCCACCTCTGACTT
GAGCGTCGATTTTTGTGATGCTCGTCAGGGGGGCGGAGCCTATGGAAAAACGCCAGCAACGCGGCCTTTT
TACGGTTCCTGGCCTTTTGCTGGCCTTTTGCTCACATGTTCTTTCCTGCGTTATCCCCTGATTCTGTGGA
TAACCGTATTACCGCCTTTGAGTGAGCTGATACCGCTCGCCGCAGCCGAACGACCGAGCGCAGCGAGTCA
GTGAGCGAGGAAGCGGAAGAGCGCCCAATACGCAAACCGCCTCTCCCCGCGCGTTGGCCGATTCATTAAT
GCAGCTGGCACGACAGGTTTCCCGACTGGAAAGCGGGCAGTGAGCGCAACGCAATTAATGTGAGTTAGCT
CACTCATTAGGCACCCCAGGCTTTACACTTTATGCTTCCGGCTCGTATGTTGTGTGGAATTGTGAGCGGA
TAACAATTTCACACAGGAAACAGCTATGACCATGATTACGCCAAGCGCGCAATTAACCCTCACTAAAGGG
AACAAAAGCTGGAGCTGCAAGCTTAATGTAGTCTTATGCAATACTCTTGTAGTCTTGCAACATGGTAACG
ATGAGTTAGCAACATGCCTTACAAGGAGAGAAAAAGCACCGTGCATGCCGATTGGTGGAAGTAAGGTGGT
ACGATCGTGCCTTATTAGGAAGGCAACAGACGGGTCTGACATGGATTGGACGAACCACTGAATTGCCGCA
TTGCAGAGATATTGTATTTAAGTGCCTAGCTCGATACATAAACGGGTCTCTCTGGTTAGACCAGATCTGA
GCCTGGGAGCTCTCTGGCTAACTAGGGAACCCACTGCTTAAGCCTCAATAAAGCTTGCCTTGAGTGCTTC
AAGTAGTGTGTGCCCGTCTGTTGTGTGACTCTGGTAACTAGAGATCCCTCAGACCCTTTTAGTCAGTGTG
GAAAATCTCTAGCAGTGGCGCCCGAACAGGGACTTGAAAGCGAAAGGGAAACCAGAGGAGCTCTCTCGAC
GCAGGACTCGGCTTGCTGAAGCGCGCACGGCAAGAGGCGAGGGGCGGCGACTGGTGAGTACGCCAAAAAT
TTTGACTAGCGGAGGCTAGAAGGAGAGAGATGGGTGCGAGAGCGTCAGTATTAAGCGGGGGAGAATTAGA
TCGCGATGGGAAAAAATTCGGTTAAGGCCAGGGGGAAAGAAAAAATATAAATTAAAACATATAGTATGGG
CAAGCAGGGAGCTAGAACGATTCGCAGTTAATCCTGGCCTGTTAGAAACATCAGAAGGCTGTAGACAAAT
ACTGGGACAGCTACAACCATCCCTTCAGACAGGATCAGAAGAACTTAGATCATTATATAATACAGTAGCA
ACCCTCTATTGTGTGCATCAAAGGATAGAGATAAAAGACACCAAGGAAGCTTTAGACAAGATAGAGGAAG
AGCAAAACAAAAGTAAGACCACCGCACAGCAAGCGGCCGCTGATCTTCAGACCTGGAGGAGGAGATATGA
GGGACAATTGGAGAAGTGAATTATATAAATATAAAGTAGTAAAAATTGAACCATTAGGAGTAGCACCCAC
CAAGGCAAAGAGAAGAGTGGTGCAGAGAGAAAAAAGAGCAGTGGGAATAGGAGCTTTGTTCCTTGGGTTC
TTGGGAGCAGCAGGAAGCACTATGGGCGCAGCGTCAATGACGCTGACGGTACAGGCCAGACAATTATTGT
CTGGTATAGTGCAGCAGCAGAACAATTTGCTGAGGGCTATTGAGGCGCAACAGCATCTGTTGCAACTCAC
AGTCTGGGGCATCAAGCAGCTCCAGGCAAGAATCCTGGCTGTGGAAAGATACCTAAAGGATCAACAGCTC
CTGGGGATTTGGGGTTGCTCTGGAAAACTCATTTGCACCACTGCTGTGCCTTGGAATGCTAGTTGGAGTA
ATAAATCTCTGGAACAGATTTGGAATCACACGACCTGGATGGAGTGGGACAGAGAAATTAACAATTACAC
AAGCTTAATACACTCCTTAATTGAAGAATCGCAAAACCAGCAAGAAAAGAATGAACAAGAATTATTGGAA
TTAGATAAATGGGCAAGTTTGTGGAATTGGTTTAACATAACAAATTGGCTGTGGTATATAAAATTATTCA
TAATGATAGTAGGAGGCTTGGTAGGTTTAAGAATAGTTTTTGCTGTACTTTCTATAGTGAATAGAGTTAG
GCAGGGATATTCACCATTATCGTTTCAGACCCACCTCCCAACCCCGAGGGGACCCGACAGGCCCGAAGGA
ATAGAAGAAGAAGGTGGAGAGAGAGACAGAGACAGATCCATTCGATTAGTGAACGGATCTCGACGGTATC
GATCACGAGACTAGCCTCGAGCGGCCGCCCCCTTCACCGAGGGCCTATTTCCCATGATTCCTTCATATTT
GCATATACGATACAAGGCTGTTAGAGAGATAATTGGAATTAATTTGACTGTAAACACAAAGATATTAGTA
CAAAATACGTGACGTAGAAAGTAATAATTTCTTGGGTAGTTTGCAGTTTTAAAATTATGTTTTAAAATGG
ACTATCATATGCTTACCGTAACTTGAAAGTATTTCGATTTCTTGGCTTTATATATCTTGTGGAAAGGACG
AAACACCGGAACAGTTCCTGGGTGGAGCTACTCGAGTAGCTCCACCCAGGAACTGTTTTTTTGAATTCTC
GACCTCGAGACAAATGGCAGTATTCATCCACAATTTTAAAAGAAAAGGGGGGATTGGGGGGTACAGTGCA
GGGGAAAGAATAGTAGACATAATAGCAACAGACATACAAACTAAAGAATTACAAAAACAAATTACAAAAA
TTCAAAATTTTCGGGTTTATTACAGGGACAGCAGAGATCCACTTTGGCCGCGGCTCGAGGGGGTTGGGGT
TGCGCCTTTTCCAAGGCAGCCCTGGGTTTGCGCAGGGACGCGGCTGCTCTGGGCGTGGTTCCGGGAAACG
CAGCGGCGCCGACCCTGGGTCTCGCACATTCTTCACGTCCGTTCGCAGCGTCACCCGGATCTTCGCCGCT
ACCCTTGTGGGCCCCCCGGCGACGCTTCCTGCTCCGCCCCTAAGTCGGGAAGGTTCCTTGCGGTTCGCGG
CGTGCCGGACGTGACAAACGGAAGCCGCACGTCTCACTAGTACCCTCGCAGACGGACAGCGCCAGGGAGC
AATGGCAGCGCGCCGACCGCGATGGGCTGTGGCCAATAGCGGCTGCTCAGCAGGGCGCGCCGAGAGCAGC
GGCCGGGAAGGGGCGGTGCGGGAGGCGGGGTGTGGGGCGGTAGTGTGGGCCCTGTTCCTGCCCGCGCGGT
GTTCCGCATTCTGCAAGCCTCCGGAGCGCACGTCGGCAGTCGGCTCCCTCGTTGACCGAATCACCGACCT
CTCTCCCCAGGGGGATCCACCGGAGCTTACCATGACCGAGTACAAGCCCACGGTGCGCCTCGCCACCCGC
GACGACGTCCCCAGGGCCGTACGCACCCTCGCCGCCGCGTTCGCCGACTACCCCGCCACGCGCCACACCG
TCGATCCGGACCGCCACATCGAGCGGGTCACCGAGCTGCAAGAACTCTTCCTCACGCGCGTCGGGCTCGA
CATCGGCAAGGTGTGGGTCGCGGACGACGGCGCCGCGGTGGCGGTCTGGACCACGCCGGAGAGCGTCGAA
GCGGGGGCGGTGTTCGCCGAGATCGGCCCGCGCATGGCCGAGTTGAGCGGTTCCCGGCTGGCCGCGCAGC
AACAGATGGAAGGCCTCCTGGCGCCGCACCGGCCCAAGGAGCCCGCGTGGTTCCTGGCCACCGTCGGCGT
CTCGCCCGACCACCAGGGCAAGGGTCTGGGCAGCGCCGTCGTGCTCCCCGGAGTGGAGGCGGCCGAGCGC
GCCGGGGTGCCCGCCTTCCTGGAGACCTCCGCGCCCCGCAACCTCCCCTTCTACGAGCGGCTCGGCTTCA
CCGTCACCGCCGACGTCGAGGTGCCCGAAGGACCGCGCACCTGGTGCATGACCCGCAAGCCCGGTGCCTG
ACGCCCGCCCCACGACCCGCAGCGCCCGACCGAAAGGAGCGCACGACCCCATGCATCGGTACCTTTAAGA
CCAATGACTTACAAGGCAGCTGTAGATCTTAGCCACTTTTTAAAAGAAAAGGGGGGACTGGAAGGGCTAA
TTCACTCCCAACGAAGACAAGATCTGCTTTTTGCTTGTACTGGGTCTCTCTGGTTAGACCAGATCTGAGC
CTGGGAGCTCTCTGGCTAACTAGGGAACCCACTGCTTAAGCCTCAATAAAGCTTGCCTTGAGTGCTTCAA
GTAGTGTGTGCCCGTCTGTTGTGTGACTCTGGTAACTAGAGATCCCTCAGACCCTTTTAGTCAGTGTGGA
AAATCTCTAGCAGTAGTAGTTCATGTCATCTTATTATTCAGTATTTATAACTTGCAAAGAAATGAATATC
AGAGAGTGAGAGGAACTTGTTTATTGCAGCTTATAATGGTTACAAATAAAGCAATAGCATCACAAATTTC
ACAAATAAAGCATTTTTTTCACTGCATTCTAGTTGTGGTTTGTCCAAACTCATCAATGTATCTTATCATG
TCTGGCTCTAGCTATCCCGCCCCTAACTCCGCCCATCCCGCCCCTAACTCCGCCCAGTTCCGCCCATTCT
CCGCCCCATGGCTGACTAATTTTTTTTATTTATGCAGAGGCCGAGGCCGCCTCGGCCTCTGAGCTATTCC
AGAAGTAGTGAGGAGGCTTTTTTGGAGGCCTAGGGACGTACCCAATTCGCCCTATAGTGAGTCGTATTAC
GCGCGCTCACTGGCCGTCGTTTTACAACGTCGTGACTGGGAAAACCCTGGCGTTACCCAACTTAATCGCC
TTGCAGCACATCCCCCTTTCGCCAGCTGGCGTAATAGCGAAGAGGCCCGCACCGATCGCCCTTCCCAACA
GTTGCGCAGCCTGAATGGCGAATGGG
[124 nt withheld, positions 5487-5610]
C
[91 nt withheld, positions 5612-5702]
A
[49 nt withheld, positions 5704-5752]
CCTTTGACGTTGGAGTCCACGTTCTTT
[37 nt withheld, positions 5780-5816]
ACCCTATCTCGGTCTATTCTTTTGATTTATAAGGGATTTTGCCGATTTCGGCCTATTGGTTAAAAAATGA
GCTGATTTAACAAAAATTTAACGCGAATTTTAACAAAATATTAACGCTTACAATTTAGGTGGCACTTTTC
GGGGAAATGTGCGCGGAACCCCTATTTGTTTATTTTTCTAAATACATTCAAATATGTATCCGCTCATGAG
ACAATAACCCTGATAAATGCTTCAATAATATTGAAAAAGGAAGAGTATGAGTATTCAACATTTCCGTGTC
GCCCTTATTCCCTTTTTTGCGGCATTTTGCCTTCCTGTTTTTGCTCACCCAGAAACGCTGGTGAAAGTAA
AAGATGCTGAAGATCAGTTGGGTGCACGAGTGGGTTACATCGAACTGGATCTCAACAGCGGTAAGATCCT
TGAGAGTTTTCGCCCCGAAGAACGTTTTCCAATGATGAGCACTTTTAAAGTTCTGCTATGTGGCGCGGTA
TTATCCCGTATTGACGCCGGGCAAGAGCAACTCGGTCGCCGCATACACTATTCTCAGAATGACTTGGTTG
AGTACTCACCAGTCACAGAAAAGCATCTTACGGATGGCATGACAGTAAGAGAATTATGCAGTGCTGCCAT
AACCATGAGTGATAACACTGCGGCCAACTTACTTCTGACAACGATCGGAGGACCGAAGGAGCTAACCGCT
TTTTTGCACAACATGGGGGATCATGTAACTCGCCTTGATCGTTGGGAACCGGAGCTGAATGAAGCCATAC
CAAACGACGAGCGTGACACCACGATGCCTGTAGCAATGGCAACAACGTTGCGCAAACTATTAACTGGCGA
ACTACTTACTCTAGCTTCCCGGCAACAATTAATAGACTGGATGGAGGCGGATAAAGTTGCAGGACCACTT
CTGCGCTCGGCCCTTCCGGCTGGCTGGTTTATTGCTGATAAATCTGGAGCCGGTGAGCGTGGGTCTCGCG
GTATCATTGCAGCACTGGGGCCAGATGGTAAGCCCTCCCGTATCGTAGTTATCTACACGACGGGGAGTCA
GGCAACTATGGATGAACGAAATAGACAGATCGCTGAGATAGGTGCCTCACTGATTAAGCATTGGTAACTG
TCAGACCAAGTTTACTCATATATACTTTAGATTGATTTAAAACTTCATTTTTAATTTAAAAGGATCTAGG
TGAAGATCCTTTTTGATAATCTCATGACCAAAATCCCTTAACGTGAGTTTTCGTTCCACTGAGCGTCAGA
CCCCGTAG
